Addgene plasmid #186643: pJMH140
Purpose: aadA.co-TaadA-PJ23111-eYFP.co between homology arms for pilA
Depositing lab: Adam Arkin. Depositing organization: University of California, Berkeley. Publication: Acetaminophen production in the edible, filamentous cyanobacterium Arthrospira platensis. Hilzinger JM, Friedline S, Sivanandan D, Cheng YF, Yamazaki S, Clark DS, Skerker JM, Arkin AP. Biotechnol Bioeng. 2025 Jan;122(1):44-52. doi: 10.1002/bit.28858. Epub 2024 Oct 11. PubMed 39392130.
Backbone
  Vector backbone: pJMH020
  Backbone manufacturer: Genscript
  Backbone size w/o insert (bp): 4636
  Vector type: Bacterial Expression, Synthetic Biology
  Selectable markers: Streptomycin/Spectinomycin
Growth in bacteria
  Bacterial resistance: Ampicillin, 100 μg/mL
  Growth temperature: 37°C
  Growth strain: DH5alpha
  Copy number: Unknown
Gene/Insert
  Gene/Insert name: aadA.co-TaadA-PJ23111-eYFP.co
  Insert size (bp): 1863
Resource information
  A portion of this plasmid was derived from a plasmid made by: Genscript Corp.
Terms and licenses: Academic/Nonprofit Terms; Industry Terms: Not Available to Industry
Depositor comments: Please visit https://www.biorxiv.org/content/10.1101/2022.06.30.498297v1 for bioRxiv preprint.
How to cite: pJMH140 was a gift from Adam Arkin (Addgene plasmid # 186643 ; http://n2t.net/addgene:186643 ; RRID:Addgene_186643)
