[The description below was written by a language model from this plasmid's Addgene catalogue record and pLannotate feature annotations shown in this document.]
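Description:
pJMH140 is a genome-integration plasmid built on the Genscript-synthesised backbone pJMH020, designed to deliver a marker-plus-reporter cassette into the pilA locus of a cyanobacterial host. The associated publication concerns engineering of the edible filamentous cyanobacterium Arthrospira platensis. In E. coli it is propagated through a high-copy ColE1/pUC-type origin and selected with ampicillin via the bla gene and its native promoter. Remnants of a pUC-style cloning region (lacZα fragment, lac promoter, operator and CAP site) flank the payload. No replication origin for the target organism is annotated, which fits a suicide vector that must recombine into the chromosome to be retained.

The payload consists of a codon-optimised aadA gene conferring streptomycin/spectinomycin resistance, followed by its terminator region (annotated as a short qacE fragment, which is the sequence normally found downstream of aadA). This is followed by the synthetic constitutive Anderson-series promoter J23111 (detected by the annotator as a J23119-like fragment) driving codon-optimised eYFP. The unannotated stretches on either side of this cassette presumably correspond to the pilA homology arms named in the record. Double crossover through such arms would replace or disrupt pilA while installing selectable resistance and a fluorescent readout of promoter activity.

The sequenced record is 7,271 nt, larger than the stated backbone plus insert (about 6.5 kb). The difference matches a 768 bp IS1 transposable element annotated between the promoter fragment and eYFP. This element is not part of the described design, and it may interrupt eYFP expression in the sequenced isolate.
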