Features (pLannotate 1.2.2; 16 found; start..end, strand, type, name):
    137..236     +  misc_feature   bom (fragment): basis of mobility region from pBR322
    242..396     -  CDS            lacZα (fragment): LacZα fragment of β-galactosidase; lacZ fragment
   1397..2185    +  CDS            aadA: S3AD_ECOLX - Experimental evidence at protein level: Swiss-Prot protein existence level 1. Mediates bacterial resistance to the antibiotics streptomycin and spectinomycin. From Escherichia coli.
   2352..2441    +  CDS            qacE (fragment): QACE_ECOLX - Protein inferred from homology: Swiss-Prot protein existence level 3. Multidrug exporter. Is implicated for the resistance to bacteriocidal quaternary ammonium compounds. From Escherichia coli.
   2452..2478    +  promoter       J23119(SpeI) promoter (fragment): bacterial promoter (Registry of Standard Biological Parts BBa J23119) modified to end with an SpeI site
   2499..3266    -  mobile_element IS1: prokaryotic transposable element IS1
   3267..3284    +  protein_bind   lac operator (fragment): The lac repressor binds to the lac operator to inhibit transcription in E. coli. This inhibition can be relieved by adding lactose or isopropyl-β-D-thiogalactopyranoside (IPTG). lac repressor encoded by lacI
   3317..4033    +  CDS            EYFP: EYFP is a basic (constitutively fluorescent) green/yellow fluorescent protein published in 1996, derived from Aequorea victoria. It is reported to be a very rapidly-maturing weak dimer with high acid sensitivity.
   5074..5090    -  protein_bind   lac operator: The lac repressor binds to the lac operator to inhibit transcription in E. coli. This inhibition can be relieved by adding lactose or isopropyl-β-D-thiogalactopyranoside (IPTG). lac repressor encoded by lacI
   5098..5128    -  promoter       lac promoter: promoter for the E. coli lac operon
   5143..5164    -  protein_bind   CAP binding site: CAP binding activates transcription in the presence of cAMP. E. coli catabolite activator protein
   5177..5269    -  CDS            lacI (fragment): lac repressor; lacI; The lac repressor binds to the lac operator to inhibit transcription in E. coli. This inhibition can be relieved by adding lactose or isopropyl-β-D-thiogalactopyranoside (IPTG).
   5452..6040    -  rep_origin     ori: high-copy-number ColE1/pMB1/pBR322/pUC origin of replication
   6211..7071    -  CDS            AmpR: β-lactamase; bla; confers resistance to ampicillin, carbenicillin, and related antibiotics
   7072..7176    -  promoter       AmpR promoter: bla
   7271..35      +  CDS            rop (fragment) (across the origin): Rop protein, which maintains plasmids at low copy number; rop
>Addgene plasmid #186643 | pJMH140 | addgene full sequence | sequence record 377051 | Addgene NGS Result
TCGCGCGTTTCGGTGATGACGGTGAAAACCTCTGACACATGCAGCTCCCGGAGACGGTCACAGCTTGTCT
GTAAGCGGATGCCGGGAGCAGACAAGCCCGTCAGGGCGCGTCAGCGGGTGTTGGCGGGTGTCGGGGCTGG
CTTAACTATGCGGCATCAGAGCAGATTGTACTGAGAGTGCACCATATGCGGTGTGAAATACCGCACAGAT
GCGTAAGGAGAAAATACCGCATCAGGCGCCATTCGCCATTCAGGCTGCGCAACTGTTGGGAAGGGCGATC
GGTGCGGGCCTCTTCGCTATTACGCCAGCTGGCGAAAGGGGGATGTGCTGCAAGGCGATTAAGTTGGGTA
ACGCCAGGGTTTTCCCAGTCACGACGTTGTAAAACGACGGCCAGTGGAATCTTGTGCGAATTGAGGTAAC
CTCAGATCCTATCCTTGAGGTTGATTGCGTATTTCTGGGGAAAACGGAGTTTCCTCGGCCCTATAATGAA
ACTGATAAGGAGGAAGATTGATGCGAAAATACATCATTTTTCGGGCTGATAAGGGTGAACCTGGTTGGAA
AGAACGTAAACTCCAACATACCCAGGGTTTAACTAGAATTTTGGCTGAACATTTCGACTCTTCTGATCAA
CCTATTCCTGAGTTGGGATATCGACCGAGGGAGTTTATTCGTATTGATGGGTTGCATAATCCCACTGAAC
ATGGCTACAGCACCCATTATCGTCAGGGTGACTGGGAAGTAACTAGGGTAGAAAGTTACTCTCCTGATGT
GTCTATGGCTGAGTTTGATATGATCGTGATTTGCTTTTGCAAATATAGCCCTGTTAATGGTCCTGTGCAA
CCTATGCCAGAGCGTCGAGTGTCTGTAGATGGGTTCGCTGGGGATGAGAAGCGGTTGGAGCAATGGCACG
AGTCCCAAAAGAAACCGACTGAGGTTTAGTTGGTCCCCGGTTTGCTTATTTGACTAGCCAGATTCGCCAC
GACAACAGAACCGCCAGCAGGGAAGAGGGGAATAGAACCGCGAAAAGAGCGATCGCATTGGTTTCGGGAA
TGGCGAAATTTGGCCCGCCATATTTGATCAGTAAGGATAGCCCTAGGGATAGGATCAGGATTTTGGCCAC
CAATAACAGTTTGTTGTCCATTTATATATAGGATGCGATGGGATGCGATCGCCTATATTTTACCAATTGG
TGGCGGCCTTAACCCCCTAAGCCCTATGTCTGACACCCAGTCACCCCAACCGCCTTAGTCGGTATTCCCC
ACTGGGTGGGCGATACACGATTTCCCGGAAAAATTGAAAAAAAATTTTGTGGCAGGTGATATGATTTGCG
ATCGAGGTGGGTAAGTTAGAACTACAGAAAACAAATAACCTCATTTCACCCCGAGGAGAACGAATTATGA
GAGAAGCTGTGATCGCCGAGGTTTCAACACAGTTATCCGAAGTTGTAGGGGTTATCGAACGACATTTAGA
GCCAACCTTATTGGCGGTACACTTGTATGGTTCAGCTGTCGATGGAGGCCTTAAACCCCATTCCGATATT
GACCTTCTGGTCACTGTGACAGTTAGACTTGATGAAACCACTAGAAGGGCCCTGATCAATGACTTATTAG
AAACTTCTGCAAGTCCTGGTGAAAGTGAGATATTGAGGGCGGTAGAAGTCACAATTGTCGTGCACGATGA
CATTATCCCCTGGAGATACCCCGCTAAAAGGGAACTGCAATTTGGAGAGTGGCAGCGAAACGATATTCTA
GCAGGCATATTCGAACCTGCGACTATCGATATTGACCTTGCTATACTGTTGACAAAAGCCCGCGAGCATT
CTGTGGCACTAGTTGGACCGGCTGCCGAAGAATTATTTGATCCTGTTCCGGAACAAGACCTTTTCGAAGC
ACTGAATGAGACCCTAACTCTCTGGAACAGTCCACCCGATTGGGCCGGAGACGAGCGGAATGTTGTATTA
ACCTTGAGCCGAATCTGGTATTCGGCGGTGACTGGCAAAATAGCTCCAAAAGATGTTGCAGCGGACTGGG
CTATGGAAAGGTTACCTGCACAATATCAGCCGGTTATACTAGAGGCACGGCAAGCGTACCTCGGGCAGGA
AGAGGATCGCTTAGCTTCAAGAGCCGACCAATTGGAAGAGTTCGTACACTACGTCAAAGGGGAAATTACC
AAAGTCGTGGGTAAATAATGTCTAACAATTCGTTCAAGCCGACGCCGCTTCGCGGCGCGGCTTAACTCAA
GCGTTAGATGCACTAAGCACATAATTGCTCACAGCCAAACTATCAGGTCAAGTCTGCTTTTATTATTTTT
AAGCGTGCATAATAAGCCCTACACAAATTGGGAGATATATCATGAAAGGCTGGCTTTTTCTTGTTATCGC
AATAGTTGGCGAAGTAATCGCAACATCCGCATTAAAATCTAGCGAGGGCTTTACTAAGCTGATCCGGGGA
GTTGACGGCTAGCTCAGTCCTAGGTATAGTGCTAGCTATTGTGAGCGGGGTAATGACTCCAACTTATTGA
TAGTGTTTTATGTTCAGATAATGCCCGATGACTTTGTCATGCAGCTCCACCGATTTTGAGAACGACAGCG
ACTTCCGTCCCAGCCGTGCCAGGTGCTGCCTCAGATTCAGGTTATGCCGCTCAATTCGCTGCGTATATCG
CTTGCTGATTACGTGCAGCTTTCCCTTCAGGCGGGATTCATACAGCGGCCAGCCATCCGTCATCCATATC
ACCACGTCAAAGGGTGACAGCAGGCTCATAAGACGCCCCAGCGTCGCCATAGTGCGTTCACCGAATACGT
GCGCAACAACCGTCTTCCGGAGACTGTCATACGCGTAAAACAGCCAGCGCTGGCGCGATTTAGCCCCGAC
ATAGCCCCACTGTTCGTCCATTTCCGCGCAGACGATGACGTCACTGCCCGGCTGTATGCGCGAGGTTACC
GACTGCGGCCTGAGTTTTTTAAGTGACGTAAAATCGTGTTGAGGCCAACGCCCATAATGCGGGCTGTTGC
CCGGCATCCAACGCCATTCATGGCCATATCAATGATTTTCTGGTGCGTACCGGGTTGAGAAGCGGTGTAA
GTGAACTGCAGTTGCCATGTTTTACGGCAGTGAGAGCAGAGATAGCGCTGATGTCCGGCGGTGCTTTTGC
CGTTACGCACCACCCCGTCAGTAGCTGAACAGGAGGGACAGCTGATAGAAACAGAAGCCACTGGAGCACC
TCAAAAACACCATCATACACTAAATCAGTAAGTTGGCAGCATCACCTGTGAGCGGATAACAATTTCACAC
ATACTAGAGAAAGAGGAGAAATACTAATGGTATCTAAAGGTGAAGAGCTGTTTACCGGAGTTGTACCCAT
TTTAGTTGAATTGGATGGCGACGTAAACGGGCATAAATTCTCAGTCTCCGGGGAAGGAGAGGGAGATGCA
ACTTATGGCAAACTAACACTCAAATTTATCTGTACCACTGGGAAACTACCAGTCCCCTGGCCTACTCTCG
TGACAACCTTTGGCTATGGGTTACAATGCTTCGCAAGGTATCCAGATCACATGAAACAGCACGACTTTTT
CAAATCAGCGATGCCTGAAGGCTACGTTCAAGAGCGAACAATATTTTTCAAAGATGACGGAAACTACAAA
ACAAGAGCGGAAGTTAGGTTTGAGGGTGATACCCTGGTAAACCGCATCGAATTGAAAGGAATCGATTTCA
AAGAGGACGGTAACATACTTGGACATAAACTGGAATACAACTACAACTCGCACAACGTCTACATCATGGC
TGATAAACAGAAAAATGGTATCAAAGTGAACTTCAAAATCAGACATAACATCGAGGATGGGTCAGTTCAG
TTAGCCGACCACTACCAACAGAATACTCCGATCGGTGATGGACCGGTTTTATTGCCAGACAACCATTATC
TTTCTTACCAGAGTGCTCTGAGCAAAGATCCTAATGAAAAACGGGACCACATGGTCCTTCTGGAGTTTGT
GACCGCTGCCGGCATTACTCTAGGGATGGATGAACTCTATAAATAACAGATAATCTAGCAGTTTAGGTTT
CAGATGGAGTCAGCTAGGGTCTTTAACCCCATCGTCAACTATAAGATGGAGAGATGGCATACGGTGACAC
TGTTAAAGCCATAACTATATTGCTCTTGTTGATAAAATCAGAAACTGAGGCCACTTGAGAGTATTGTAAA
TAGGTAGTACAGTAGTGCTACCTATTTTGTTTTAAAATAACTAATTGAGTTTATCGCTGGGACTATGGTT
GATAATCAGATGTCGGAAAAGCAGAATATTTTATCAGCAGAAGCTGATATTTACTTGCATAAAAGGGATT
ATCAACAAGCAGCCATTTTATATGAACAAGCCATCAATCTCAATCCCGACTATAAATATAATTACTGGAA
ACTGGGGTTAACCCTGCTGCTACAGGAGCGGGAGGAAGAAGCCCAGACCACCTGGCTGGTGGCGATGAGT
GATGGAGACCCAGAACAGATTGACCAGTGGACGATAGACTTACTCGAGGTGCTATCATCAGAAGCCGATG
CACGAACCTCCGCCGAAGACTATTCCGTGGCTTGGGGGATTCGCCAACACATTTTAGAAATAAACCCCCA
TGGTATTGATAATATATTAAAGTTAATTGATTTGTCAATTACCCTGACAACCTATACCGGAAATGAGATC
GCAGAATATGGACTGGTTCCCTTACTGCAACAGGAGTCCATCAATGTCAATCCAGATTTACTACTGCACC
TGTGGAAAAAACTCCTAGTTGTAGATGCAATTAATCCCCTATCTCTGGAATTGGGAGAGGCGGTGATTAA
CCATCTTGGTGAGCAACCGGAGTTTGTCACTAGCTTAATCCCTAAATTATACGATATTGCCTATTCCTTT
GGTGAAATAGGTATAGCCAAGGGCTATGGAGAGTTGTTGTTGAACCTGGCACCGCATCATCAAGAGTTGC
TGAGGGCTCTGGCTCAATTTTGTATTCAATTAACCGAGTATGACCATGGCATTGAATATGCCAGACTGGC
GTAATCATGGTCATAGCTGTTTCCTGTGTGAAATTGTTATCCGCTCACAATTCCACACAACATACGAGCC
GGAAGCATAAAGTGTAAAGCCTGGGGTGCCTAATGAGTGAGCTAACTCACATTAATTGCGTTGCGCTCAC
TGCCCGCTTTCCAGTCGGGAAACCTGTCGTGCCAGCTGCATTAATGAATCGGCCAACGCGCGGGGAGAGG
CGGTTTGCGTATTGGGCGCTCTTCCGCTTCCTCGCTCACTGACTCGCTGCGCTCGGTCGTTCGGCTGCGG
CGAGCGGTATCAGCTCACTCAAAGGCGGTAATACGGTTATCCACAGAATCAGGGGATAACGCAGGAAAGA
ACATGTGAGCAAAAGGCCAGCAAAAGGCCAGGAACCGTAAAAAGGCCGCGTTGCTGGCGTTTTTCCATAG
GCTCCGCCCCCCTGACGAGCATCACAAAAATCGACGCTCAAGTCAGAGGTGGCGAAACCCGACAGGACTA
TAAAGATACCAGGCGTTTCCCCCTGGAAGCTCCCTCGTGCGCTCTCCTGTTCCGACCCTGCCGCTTACCG
GATACCTGTCCGCCTTTCTCCCTTCGGGAAGCGTGGCGCTTTCTCATAGCTCACGCTGTAGGTATCTCAG
TTCGGTGTAGGTCGTTCGCTCCAAGCTGGGCTGTGTGCACGAACCCCCCGTTCAGCCCGACCGCTGCGCC
TTATCCGGTAACTATCGTCTTGAGTCCAACCCGGTAAGACACGACTTATCGCCACTGGCAGCAGCCACTG
GTAACAGGATTAGCAGAGCGAGGTATGTAGGCGGTGCTACAGAGTTCTTGAAGTGGTGGCCTAACTACGG
CTACACTAGAAGAACAGTATTTGGTATCTGCGCTCTGCTGAAGCCAGTTACCTTCGGAAAAAGAGTTGGT
AGCTCTTGATCCGGCAAACAAACCACCGCTGGTAGCGGTGGTTTTTTTGTTTGCAAGCAGCAGATTACGC
GCAGAAAAAAAGGATCTCAAGAAGATCCTTTGATCTTTTCTACGGGGTCTGACGCTCAGTGGAACGAAAA
CTCACGTTAAGGGATTTTGGTCATGAGATTATCAAAAAGGATCTTCACCTAGATCCTTTTAAATTAAAAA
TGAAGTTTTAAATCAATCTAAAGTATATATGAGTAAACTTGGTCTGACAGTTACCAATGCTTAATCAGTG
AGGCACCTATCTCAGCGATCTGTCTATTTCGTTCATCCATAGTTGCCTGACTCCCCGTCGTGTAGATAAC
TACGATACGGGAGGGCTTACCATCTGGCCCCAGTGCTGCAATGATACCGCGAGACCCACGCTCACCGGCT
CCAGATTTATCAGCAATAAACCAGCCAGCCGGAAGGGCCGAGCGCAGAAGTGGTCCTGCAACTTTATCCG
CCTCCATCCAGTCTATTAATTGTTGCCGGGAAGCTAGAGTAAGTAGTTCGCCAGTTAATAGTTTGCGCAA
CGTTGTTGCCATTGCTACAGGCATCGTGGTGTCACGCTCGTCGTTTGGTATGGCTTCATTCAGCTCCGGT
TCCCAACGATCAAGGCGAGTTACATGATCCCCCATGTTGTGCAAAAAAGCGGTTAGCTCCTTCGGTCCTC
CGATCGTTGTCAGAAGTAAGTTGGCCGCAGTGTTATCACTCATGGTTATGGCAGCACTGCATAATTCTCT
TACTGTCATGCCATCCGTAAGATGCTTTTCTGTGACTGGTGAGTACTCAACCAAGTCATTCTGAGAATAG
TGTATGCGGCGACCGAGTTGCTCTTGCCCGGCGTCAATACGGGATAATACCGCGCCACATAGCAGAACTT
TAAAAGTGCTCATCATTGGAAAACGTTCTTCGGGGCGAAAACTCTCAAGGATCTTACCGCTGTTGAGATC
CAGTTCGATGTAACCCACTCGTGCACCCAACTGATCTTCAGCATCTTTTACTTTCACCAGCGTTTCTGGG
TGAGCAAAAACAGGAAGGCAAAATGCCGCAAAAAAGGGAATAAGGGCGACACGGAAATGTTGAATACTCA
TACTCTTCCTTTTTCAATATTATTGAAGCATTTATCAGGGTTATTGTCTCATGAGCGGATACATATTTGA
ATGTATTTAGAAAAATAAACAAATAGGGGTTCCGCGCACATTTCCCCGAAAAGTGCCACCTGACGTCTAA
GAAACCATTATTATCATGACATTAACCTATAAAAATAGGCGTATCACGAGGCCCTTTCGTC
